Addgene plasmid #148577: pT7-EGFP-C1-HsGIGYF2_AE
Purpose: Mammalian Expression of HsGIGYF2
Depositing lab: Elisa Izaurralde. Publication: GIGYF1/2 proteins use auxiliary sequences to selectively bind to 4EHP and repress target mRNA expression. Peter D, Weber R, Sandmeir F, Wohlbold L, Helms S, Bawankar P, Valkov E, Igreja C, Izaurralde E. Genes Dev. 2017 Jun 1;31(11):1147-1161. doi: 10.1101/gad.299420.117. Epub 2017 Jul 11. PubMed 28698298.
Backbone
  Vector backbone: Unknown
  Vector type: Mammalian Expression
Growth in bacteria
  Bacterial resistance: Kanamycin, 50 μg/mL
  Growth temperature: 37°C
  Growth strain: DH5alpha
  Copy number: High Copy
Gene/Insert
  Gene/Insert name: HsGIGYF2
  Species: H. sapiens (human)
  Mutation: one silent mutation and one deletion of Q1211 compared to the sequence of NCBI: NM_015575.3 or Uniprot.: Q6Y7W6-1
  Entrez Gene: GIGYF2 (a.k.a. GYF2, PARK11, PERQ2, PERQ3, TNRC15)
  Cloning method: Unknown
Terms and licenses: Academic/Nonprofit Terms; Industry Terms: Not Available to Industry
Depositor comments: Plasmids from this collection were made available to the research community and donated after the lab closed. Please note that the sequence provided by the depositing laboratory may be theoretical/predicted or based on Sanger sequencing results. There may be discrepancies between sequencing results obtained by Addgene and the depositor sequence. If an Addgene verified sequence is not available, please contact before placing your order to request that our lab fully sequence the plasmid.
How to cite: pT7-EGFP-C1-HsGIGYF2_AE was a gift from Elisa Izaurralde (Addgene plasmid # 148577 ; http://n2t.net/addgene:148577 ; RRID:Addgene_148577)
