[The description below was written by a language model from this plasmid's Addgene catalogue record and pLannotate feature annotations shown in this document.]
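Description:
pT7-EGFP-C1-HsGIGYF2_AE is a mammalian expression plasmid of about 8.6 kb that produces human GIGYF2 (also known as GYF2, PARK11, PERQ2, PERQ3 or TNRC15) fused to the C-terminus of EGFP. The catalogue lists the backbone as unknown, but the name and the annotated layout are consistent with an EGFP-C1-type vector carrying an added T7 promoter. It is propagated in E. coli at high copy number from a ColE1/pUC-type origin and selected with kanamycin. An f1 origin is also present. The NeoR/KanR gene (Tn5 aminoglycoside phosphotransferase) sits behind both a bacterial bla promoter and the SV40 enhancer/early promoter and is followed by an HSV TK polyadenylation signal. The same marker can therefore confer kanamycin resistance in bacteria and G418 resistance in transfected mammalian cells.

The expression cassette begins with the CMV immediate early enhancer and promoter, followed by a T7 promoter placed just upstream of the coding region, which could in principle allow transcription by T7 RNA polymerase. EGFP comes next, joined through a short remnant of the multiple cloning site to the GIGYF2 coding sequence, and the unit ends with an SV40 polyadenylation signal. Relative to the reference human sequence, the insert carries one silent mutation and a deletion of Q1211. Several short annotated fragments (HIV-1 LTR, SV40 large T antigen, ble, bGH poly(A)) are probably incidental sequence matches rather than functional parts.

The stated purpose is mammalian expression of GIGYF2. The associated study examined how GIGYF1/2 proteins bind 4EHP and repress target mRNAs, and a GFP-tagged protein suits detection, localisation or pull-down work, though the record does not specify particular assays.
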