Features (pLannotate 1.2.2; 17 found; start..end, strand, type, name):
     61..364     +  enhancer       CMV enhancer: human cytomegalovirus immediate early enhancer
    365..568     +  promoter       CMV promoter: human cytomegalovirus (CMV) immediate early promoter
    564..597     +  LTR            5' LTR (truncated) (fragment): truncated 5' long terminal repeat (LTR) from HIV-1
    613..631     +  promoter       T7 promoter: promoter for bacteriophage T7 RNA polymerase
    665..1381    +  CDS            EGFP: EGFP is a basic (constitutively fluorescent) green fluorescent protein published in 1996, derived from Aequorea victoria. It is reported to be a rapidly-maturing weak dimer with moderate acid sensitivity.
   1382..1402    +  misc_feature   MCS (fragment): multiple cloning site
   1403..5296    +  CDS            GIGYF2: GGYF2_HUMAN - Also known as KIAA0642 From Homo sapiens (Human).
   5322..5406    +  CDS            large T antigen (fragment): large T antigen from SV40 (simian virus 40)
   5429..5550    +  polyA_signal   SV40 poly(A) signal: SV40 polyadenylation signal
   5584..6012    -  rep_origin     f1 ori (sequence partly withheld): f1 bacteriophage origin of replication; arrow indicates direction of (+) strand synthesis
   6039..6143    +  promoter       AmpR promoter: bla
   6145..6502    +  promoter       SV40 promoter: SV40 enhancer and early promoter
   6537..7331    +  CDS            NeoR/KanR: aminoglycoside phosphotransferase from Tn5; aph(3')-II (or nptII); confers resistance to neomycin, kanamycin, and G418 (Geneticin®)
   7352..7504    +  CDS            ble (fragment): BLE_KLEPN - Experimental evidence at protein level: Swiss-Prot protein existence level 1. Binding protein with a strong affinity to the bleomycin family of antibiotics. Binds to CL990; an antimitotic-antibiotic compound. From Klebsiella pneumoniae.
   7563..7610    +  polyA_signal   HSV TK poly(A) signal: herpes simplex virus thymidine kinase polyadenylation signal (Cole and Stacy, 1985)
   7701..7717    -  polyA_signal   bGH poly(A) signal (fragment): bovine growth hormone polyadenylation signal
   7939..8527    +  rep_origin     ori: high-copy-number ColE1/pMB1/pBR322/pUC origin of replication
>Addgene plasmid #148577 | pT7-EGFP-C1-HsGIGYF2_AE | depositor full sequence | sequence record 291025 | Full Sequence
TAGTTATTAATAGTAATCAATTACGGGGTCATTAGTTCATAGCCCATATATGGAGTTCCGCGTTACATAA
CTTACGGTAAATGGCCCGCCTGGCTGACCGCCCAACGACCCCCGCCCATTGACGTCAATAATGACGTATG
TTCCCATAGTAACGCCAATAGGGACTTTCCATTGACGTCAATGGGTGGAGTATTTACGGTAAACTGCCCA
CTTGGCAGTACATCAAGTGTATCATATGCCAAGTACGCCCCCTATTGACGTCAATGACGGTAAATGGCCC
GCCTGGCATTATGCCCAGTACATGACCTTATGGGACTTTCCTACTTGGCAGTACATCTACGTATTAGTCA
TCGCTATTACCATGGTGATGCGGTTTTGGCAGTACATCAATGGGCGTGGATAGCGGTTTGACTCACGGGG
ATTTCCAAGTCTCCACCCCATTGACGTCAATGGGAGTTTGTTTTGGCACCAAAATCAACGGGACTTTCCA
AAATGTCGTAACAACTCCGCCCCATTGACGCAAATGGGCGGTAGGCGTGTACGGTGGGAGGTCTATATAA
GCAGAGCTCTCTGGCTAACTAGAGAACCCACTGCTTACTGGCTTATCGAAATTAATACGACTCACTATAG
GGAGACCCAAGCTCTAGCGCTACCGGTCGCCACCATGGTGAGCAAGGGCGAGGAGCTGTTCACCGGGGTG
GTGCCCATCCTGGTCGAGCTGGACGGCGACGTAAACGGCCACAAGTTCAGCGTGTCCGGCGAGGGCGAGG
GCGATGCCACCTACGGCAAGCTGACCCTGAAGTTCATCTGCACCACCGGCAAGCTGCCCGTGCCCTGGCC
CACCCTCGTGACCACCCTGACCTACGGCGTGCAGTGCTTCAGCCGCTACCCCGACCACATGAAGCAGCAC
GACTTCTTCAAGTCCGCCATGCCCGAAGGCTACGTCCAGGAGCGCACCATCTTCTTCAAGGACGACGGCA
ACTACAAGACCCGCGCCGAGGTGAAGTTCGAGGGCGACACCCTGGTGAACCGCATCGAGCTGAAGGGCAT
CGACTTCAAGGAGGACGGCAACATCCTGGGGCACAAGCTGGAGTACAACTACAACAGCCACAACGTCTAT
ATCATGGCCGACAAGCAGAAGAACGGCATCAAGGTGAACTTCAAGATCCGCCACAACATCGAGGACGGCA
GCGTGCAGCTCGCCGACCACTACCAGCAGAACACCCCCATCGGCGACGGCCCCGTGCTGCTGCCCGACAA
CCACTACCTGAGCACCCAGTCCGCCCTGAGCAAAGACCCCAACGAGAAGCGCGATCACATGGTCCTGCTG
GAGTTCGTGACCGCCGCCGGGATCACTCTCGGCATGGACGAGCTGTACAAGTCCGGACTCAGATCTCGAG
CTATGGCAGCGGAAACGCAGACACTGAACTTTGGGCCTGAATGGCTCCGAGCTCTGTCCAGTGGTGGGAG
TATTACATCCCCTCCTCTTTCTCCAGCATTGCCGAAGTATAAATTAGCAGATTATCGTTACGGCAGAGAA
GAAATGTTAGCACTTTTCCTTAAAGACAACAAGATACCTTCAGACCTTCTGGATAAAGAATTTCTGCCTA
TCCTCCAGGAGGAACCCCTTCCACCATTGGCTCTGGTACCCTTTACAGAAGAAGAACAGAGAAACTTTTC
CATGTCTGTAAATAGTGCTGCTGTCCTGCGATTGACAGGACGAGGAGGAGGAGGAACAGTGGTGGGGGCT
CCTAGAGGTCGAAGTTCTTCAAGAGGGCGAGGCAGAGGCAGAGGTGAATGTGGTTTCTACCAAAGAAGTT
TTGATGAAGTAGAGGGTGTTTTTGGTCGAGGAGGTGGCAGAGAAATGCATAGATCGCAGAGCTGGGAGGA
AAGGGGTGACAGACGTTTTGAAAAACCAGGACGAAAAGATGTAGGGAGACCAAATTTTGAGGAAGGTGGA
CCAACATCAGTAGGGAGAAAGCATGAATTTATACGCTCAGAAAGTGAAAATTGGCGCATCTTTAGAGAGG
AACAAAATGGAGAAGATGAAGATGGAGGTTGGCGACTAGCTGGATCAAGGAGGGATGGAGAGAGGTGGCG
ACCTCACAGTCCTGATGGCCCTCGTTCTGCAGGCTGGCGGGAACACATGGAACGACGTCGGAGGTTTGAG
TTTGATTTTCGAGATAGAGATGATGAACGGGGTTACCGAAGGGTTCGCTCTGGCAGTGGGAGCATAGATG
ATGACAGGGATAGCTTGCCCGAATGGTGCTTAGAGGATGCTGAAGAAGAAATGGGTACATTTGACTCATC
TGGAGCATTCCTTTCTCTAAAAAAAGTACAGAAAGAGCCTATTCCAGAAGAGCAGGAGATGGACTTCCGG
CCTGTGGACGAAGGGGAGGAGTGCTCTGACTCTGAGGGTAGCCATAATGAAGAGGCCAAAGAACCCGATA
AGACAAATAAGAAAGAAGGAGAGAAAACAGATAGAGTAGGAGTTGAAGCTAGTGAGGAAACTCCCCAGAC
CTCATCATCATCTGCTAGACCAGGTACTCCTTCAGACCATCAGTCTCAGGAAGCATCACAGTTTGAGAGG
AAAGATGAACCAAAAACTGAGCAAACGGAAAAAGCTGAAGAGGAGACTCGGATGGAAAATAGTCTACCAG
CCAAAGTGCCCAGCAGAGGGGATGAAATGGTTGCTGATGTCCAGCAGCCCCTGTCGCAGATTCCTTCAGA
TACAGCCTCTCCTCTTCTCATACTTCCACCTCCTGTTCCCAATCCTAGTCCTACTCTCCGGCCAGTTGAA
ACACCAGTTGTAGGTGCTCCTGGTATGGGCAGTGTTTCCACAGAACCTGATGATGAAGAAGGTCTCAAAC
ATTTGGAGCAGCAAGCTGAGAAAATGGTGGCTTATCTCCAAGACAGTGCACTAGATGATGAAAGATTGGC
ATCAAAACTGCAAGAGCACAGAGCTAAAGGAGTGTCGATTCCATTGATGCATGAAGCAATGCAGAAGTGG
TATTACAAAGATCCTCAGGGAGAAATTCAAGGTCCCTTCAATAATCAGGAGATGGCAGAATGGTTTCAGG
CGGGCTATTTTACTATGTCTTTATTGGTGAAGAGAGCGTGTGATGAAAGCTTCCAACCTCTTGGCGATAT
CATGAAAATGTGGGGAAGGGTTCCCTTTTCTCCAGGTCCAGCTCCCCCTCCTCATATGGGAGAGCTGGAC
CAGGAACGACTGACCAGGCAGCAAGAACTCACAGCCTTATACCAGATGCAGCACCTGCAGTACCAGCAGT
TTTTAATACAACAACAATATGCACAGGTTTTGGCCCAACAGCAGAAAGCAGCACTGTCTTCCCAGCAGCA
GCAGCAGTTGGCACTTCTTCTTCAACAGTTTCAGACCTTGAAGATGAGAATATCTGATCAGAACATCATT
CCCTCAGTAACTAGGTCTGTGTCCGTGCCAGATACTGGCTCTATCTGGGAGCTTCAGCCAACAGCTTCAC
AGCCTACAGTTTGGGAAGGTGGTAGTGTATGGGATCTTCCTCTGGACACCACGACACCAGGCCCTGCCCT
GGAACAGCTTCAGCAGCTAGAGAAGGCCAAAGCTGCAAAGCTAGAGCAAGAGAGAAGAGAGGCAGAAATG
AGGGCAAAACGGGAAGAGGAAGAGCGAAAGAGGCAGGAAGAACTCCGAAGACAACAGGAGGAAATTCTTC
GGCGACAGCAGGAAGAAGAAAGGAAAAGGCGAGAGGAAGAAGAACTTGCCCGAAGGAAACAGGAAGAGGC
TCTGCGTCGCCAGCGGGAGCAAGAAATTGCATTAAGGCGACAGCGAGAAGAGGAAGAAAGACAGCAGCAA
GAAGAAGCTCTTAGAAGACTGGAAGAGAGGAGAAGAGAAGAGGAAGAAAGGCGGAAGCAGGAAGAATTGT
TACGCAAACAGGAAGAGGAGGCTGCAAAATGGGCCCGGGAAGAAGAAGAAGCCCAGCGTCGATTAGAGGA
GAACCGGCTGCGGATGGAAGAGGAGGCAGCCAGACTCCGGCATGAGGAAGAAGAACGGAAGAGAAAGGAG
CTGGAGGTCCAGCGGCAGAAGGAGTTAATGCGCCAGAGGCAGCAGCAGCAAGAGGCTCTCCGGAGGTTGC
AGCAGCAGCAGCAGCAACAACAGCTGGCGCAGATGAAGCTTCCTTCTTCTTCAACGTGGGGCCAGCAGTC
CAATACAACAGCATGTCAGTCCCAGGCCACGCTGTCGTTGGCTGAAATCCAAAAACTAGAGGAAGAACGA
GAACGGCAGCTTCGAGAAGAGCAAAGGCGCCAGCAGAGGGAGTTGATGAAAGCTCTTCAGCAGCAGCAGC
AGCAGCAACAGCAGAAACTCTCAGGTTGGGGGAATGTCAGCAAACCTTCAGGTACCACGAAATCTCTTCT
GGAGATCCAGCAGGAAGAGGCCAGGCAAATGCAAAAGCAGCAGCAGCAGCAGCAGCAACACCAGCAACCA
AACAGAGCTCGTAACAATACGCATTCCAACCTGCACACCAGCATTGGGAATTCTGTTTGGGGCTCTATAA
ATACTGGTCCTCCTAACCAGTGGGCATCTGACCTAGTCAGTAGTATTTGGAGTAATGCTGACACTAAAAA
CTCCAACATGGGATTCTGGGATGATGCAGTGAAAGAGGTGGGACCTAGGAATTCAACAAATAAAAATAAA
AACAACGCCAGTCTCAGTAAATCTGTAGGTGTGTCTAACCGGCAGAATAAGAAAGTAGAAGAAGAAGAAA
AGTTGCTGAAGCTCTTTCAGGGAGTAAATAAAGCCCAAGATGGATTTACGCAGTGGTGTGAACAGATGCT
TCATGCCCTTAATACGGCAAATAACTTGGATGTTCCCACATTTGTTTCTTTCCTGAAAGAAGTAGAATCT
CCTTATGAGGTCCATGATTATATCAGGGCCTATTTAGGAGATACTTCTGAGGCCAAGGAGTTTGCCAAGC
AGTTCCTTGAGCGCCGTGCCAAACAGAAAGCCAACCAGCAGCGTCAGCAGCAGCAGCTGCCGCAGCAGCA
GCAGCAGCCGCCACAGCAGCCGCCACAGCAGCCACAACAGCAGGACTCTGTGTGGGGGATGAACCACAGT
ACACTCCATTCAGTATTTCAGACCAATCAAAGCAACAACCAACAATCCAATTTTGAGGCTGTGCAGAGTG
GCAAGAAGAAGAAAAAGCAGAAGATGGTCCGAGCAGATCCCAGTTTATTAGGATTTTCAGTCAATGCATC
ATCGGAGCGACTCAACATGGGTGAAATCGAGACGTTGGATGACTACTGAGGATCCACCGGATCTAGATAA
CTGATCATAATCAGCCATACCACATTTGTAGAGGTTTTACTTGCTTTAAAAAACCTCCCACACCTCCCCC
TGAACCTGAAACATAAAATGAATGCAATTGTTGTTGTTAACTTGTTTATTGCAGCTTATAATGGTTACAA
ATAAAGCAATAGCATCACAAATTTCACAAATAAAGCATTTTTTTCACTGCATTCTAGTTGTGGTTTGTCC
AAACTCATCAATGTATCTTAACGCGTAAATTGTAAGCGTTAATATTTTGTTAAAATTCGCGTTAAATTTT
TGTTAAATCAGCTCATTTTTTAACCAATAGGCCGAAATCGGCAAAATCCCTTATAAATCAAAAGAATAGA
CCGAGATAGGGT
[37 nt withheld, positions 5683-5719]
AAAGAACGTGGACTCCAACGTCAAAGG
[49 nt withheld, positions 5747-5795]
T
[91 nt withheld, positions 5797-5887]
G
[124 nt withheld, positions 5889-6012]
CAGGTGGCACTTTTCGGGGAAATGTGCGCGGAACCCCTATTTGTTTATTTTTCTAAATACATTCAAATAT
GTATCCGCTCATGAGACAATAACCCTGATAAATGCTTCAATAATATTGAAAAAGGAAGAGTCCTGAGGCG
GAAAGAACCAGCTGTGGAATGTGTGTCAGTTAGGGTGTGGAAAGTCCCCAGGCTCCCCAGCAGGCAGAAG
TATGCAAAGCATGCATCTCAATTAGTCAGCAACCAGGTGTGGAAAGTCCCCAGGCTCCCCAGCAGGCAGA
AGTATGCAAAGCATGCATCTCAATTAGTCAGCAACCATAGTCCCGCCCCTAACTCCGCCCATCCCGCCCC
TAACTCCGCCCAGTTCCGCCCATTCTCCGCCCCATGGCTGACTAATTTTTTTTATTTATGCAGAGGCCGA
GGCCGCCTCGGCCTCTGAGCTATTCCAGAAGTAGTGAGGAGGCTTTTTTGGAGGCCTAGGCTTTTGCAAA
GATCGATCAAGAGACAGGATGAGGATCGTTTCGCATGATTGAACAAGATGGATTGCACGCAGGTTCTCCG
GCCGCTTGGGTGGAGAGGCTATTCGGCTATGACTGGGCACAACAGACAATCGGCTGCTCTGATGCCGCCG
TGTTCCGGCTGTCAGCGCAGGGGCGCCCGGTTCTTTTTGTCAAGACCGACCTGTCCGGTGCCCTGAATGA
ACTGCAAGACGAGGCAGCGCGGCTATCGTGGCTGGCCACGACGGGCGTTCCTTGCGCAGCTGTGCTCGAC
GTTGTCACTGAAGCGGGAAGGGACTGGCTGCTATTGGGCGAAGTGCCGGGGCAGGATCTCCTGTCATCTC
ACCTTGCTCCTGCCGAGAAAGTATCCATCATGGCTGATGCAATGCGGCGGCTGCATACGCTTGATCCGGC
TACCTGCCCATTCGACCACCAAGCGAAACATCGCATCGAGCGAGCACGTACTCGGATGGAAGCCGGTCTT
GTCGATCAGGATGATCTGGACGAAGAGCATCAGGGGCTCGCGCCAGCCGAACTGTTCGCCAGGCTCAAGG
CGAGCATGCCCGACGGCGAGGATCTCGTCGTGACCCATGGCGATGCCTGCTTGCCGAATATCATGGTGGA
AAATGGCCGCTTTTCTGGATTCATCGACTGTGGCCGGCTGGGTGTGGCGGACCGCTATCAGGACATAGCG
TTGGCTACCCGTGATATTGCTGAAGAGCTTGGCGGCGAATGGGCTGACCGCTTCCTCGTGCTTTACGGTA
TCGCCGCTCCCGATTCGCAGCGCATCGCCTTCTATCGCCTTCTTGACGAGTTCTTCTGAGCGGGACTCTG
GGGTTCGAAATGACCGACCAAGCGACGCCCAACCTGCCATCACGAGATTTCGATTCCACCGCCGCCTTCT
ATGAAAGGTTGGGCTTCGGAATCGTTTTCCGGGACGCCGGCTGGATGATCCTCCAGCGCGGGGATCTCAT
GCTGGAGTTCTTCGCCCACCCTAGGGGGAGGCTAACTGAAACACGGAAGGAGACAATACCGGAAGGAACC
CGCGCTATGACGGCAATAAAAAGACAGAATAAAACGCACGGTGTTGGGTCGTTTGTTCATAAACGCGGGG
TTCGGTCCCAGGGCTGGCACTCTGTCGATACCCCACCGAGACCCCATTGGGGCCAATACGCCCGCGTTTC
TTCCTTTTCCCCACCCCACCCCCCAAGTTCGGGTGAAGGCCCAGGGCTCGCAGCCAACGTCGGGGCGGCA
GGCCCTGCCATAGCCTCAGGTTACTCATATATACTTTAGATTGATTTAAAACTTCATTTTTAATTTAAAA
GGATCTAGGTGAAGATCCTTTTTGATAATCTCATGACCAAAATCCCTTAACGTGAGTTTTCGTTCCACTG
AGCGTCAGACCCCGTAGAAAAGATCAAAGGATCTTCTTGAGATCCTTTTTTTCTGCGCGTAATCTGCTGC
TTGCAAACAAAAAAACCACCGCTACCAGCGGTGGTTTGTTTGCCGGATCAAGAGCTACCAACTCTTTTTC
CGAAGGTAACTGGCTTCAGCAGAGCGCAGATACCAAATACTGTCCTTCTAGTGTAGCCGTAGTTAGGCCA
CCACTTCAAGAACTCTGTAGCACCGCCTACATACCTCGCTCTGCTAATCCTGTTACCAGTGGCTGCTGCC
AGTGGCGATAAGTCGTGTCTTACCGGGTTGGACTCAAGACGATAGTTACCGGATAAGGCGCAGCGGTCGG
GCTGAACGGGGGGTTCGTGCACACAGCCCAGCTTGGAGCGAACGACCTACACCGAACTGAGATACCTACA
GCGTGAGCTATGAGAAAGCGCCACGCTTCCCGAAGGGAGAAAGGCGGACAGGTATCCGGTAAGCGGCAGG
GTCGGAACAGGAGAGCGCACGAGGGAGCTTCCAGGGGGAAACGCCTGGTATCTTTATAGTCCTGTCGGGT
TTCGCCACCTCTGACTTGAGCGTCGATTTTTGTGATGCTCGTCAGGGGGGCGGAGCCTATGGAAAAACGC
CAGCAACGCGGCCTTTTTACGGTTCCTGGCCTTTTGCTGGCCTTTTGCTCACATGTTCTTTCCTGCGTTA
TCCCCTGATTCTGTGGATAACCGTATTACCGCCATGCAT
