Features (pLannotate 1.2.2; 17 found; start..end, strand, type, name):
     61..364     +  enhancer       CMV enhancer: human cytomegalovirus immediate early enhancer
    365..568     +  promoter       CMV promoter: human cytomegalovirus (CMV) immediate early promoter
    564..597     +  LTR            5' LTR (truncated) (fragment): truncated 5' long terminal repeat (LTR) from HIV-1
    613..631     +  promoter       T7 promoter: promoter for bacteriophage T7 RNA polymerase
    665..1381    +  CDS            EGFP: EGFP is a basic (constitutively fluorescent) green fluorescent protein published in 1996, derived from Aequorea victoria. It is reported to be a rapidly-maturing weak dimer with moderate acid sensitivity.
   1382..1402    +  misc_feature   MCS (fragment): multiple cloning site
   1403..5296    +  CDS            GIGYF2: GGYF2_HUMAN - Also known as KIAA0642 From Homo sapiens (Human).
   5322..5406    +  CDS            large T antigen (fragment): large T antigen from SV40 (simian virus 40)
   5429..5550    +  polyA_signal   SV40 poly(A) signal: SV40 polyadenylation signal
   5584..6012    -  rep_origin     f1 ori (sequence partly withheld): f1 bacteriophage origin of replication; arrow indicates direction of (+) strand synthesis
   6039..6143    +  promoter       AmpR promoter: bla
   6145..6502    +  promoter       SV40 promoter: SV40 enhancer and early promoter
   6537..7331    +  CDS            NeoR/KanR: aminoglycoside phosphotransferase from Tn5; aph(3')-II (or nptII); confers resistance to neomycin, kanamycin, and G418 (Geneticin®)
   7352..7504    +  CDS            ble (fragment): BLE_KLEPN - Experimental evidence at protein level: Swiss-Prot protein existence level 1. Binding protein with a strong affinity to the bleomycin family of antibiotics. Binds to CL990; an antimitotic-antibiotic compound. From Klebsiella pneumoniae.
   7563..7610    +  polyA_signal   HSV TK poly(A) signal: herpes simplex virus thymidine kinase polyadenylation signal (Cole and Stacy, 1985)
   7701..7717    -  polyA_signal   bGH poly(A) signal (fragment): bovine growth hormone polyadenylation signal
   7939..8527    +  rep_origin     ori: high-copy-number ColE1/pMB1/pBR322/pUC origin of replication
>Addgene plasmid #148577 | pT7-EGFP-C1-HsGIGYF2_AE | addgene full sequence | sequence record 383219 | Addgene NGS Result
TAGTTATTAATAGTAATCAATTACGGGGTCATTAGTTCATAGCCCATATATGGAGTTCCGCGTTACATAA
CTTACGGTAAATGGCCCGCCTGGCTGACCGCCCAACGACCCCCGCCCATTGACGTCAATAATGACGTATG
TTCCCATAGTAACGCCAATAGGGACTTTCCATTGACGTCAATGGGTGGAGTATTTACGGTAAACTGCCCA
CTTGGCAGTACATCAAGTGTATCATATGCCAAGTACGCCCCCTATTGACGTCAATGACGGTAAATGGCCC
GCCTGGCATTATGCCCAGTACATGACCTTATGGGACTTTCCTACTTGGCAGTACATCTACGTATTAGTCA
TCGCTATTACCATGGTGATGCGGTTTTGGCAGTACATCAATGGGCGTGGATAGCGGTTTGACTCACGGGG
ATTTCCAAGTCTCCACCCCATTGACGTCAATGGGAGTTTGTTTTGGCACCAAAATCAACGGGACTTTCCA
AAATGTCGTAACAACTCCGCCCCATTGACGCAAATGGGCGGTAGGCGTGTACGGTGGGAGGTCTATATAA
GCAGAGCTCTCTGGCTAACTAGAGAACCCACTGCTTACTGGCTTATCGAAATTAATACGACTCACTATAG
GGAGACCCAAGCTCTAGCGCTACCGGTCGCCACCATGGTGAGCAAGGGCGAGGAGCTGTTCACCGGGGTG
GTGCCCATCCTGGTCGAGCTGGACGGCGACGTAAACGGCCACAAGTTCAGCGTGTCCGGCGAGGGCGAGG
GCGATGCCACCTACGGCAAGCTGACCCTGAAGTTCATCTGCACCACCGGCAAGCTGCCCGTGCCCTGGCC
CACCCTCGTGACCACCCTGACCTACGGCGTGCAGTGCTTCAGCCGCTACCCCGACCACATGAAGCAGCAC
GACTTCTTCAAGTCCGCCATGCCCGAAGGCTACGTCCAGGAGCGCACCATCTTCTTCAAGGACGACGGCA
ACTACAAGACCCGCGCCGAGGTGAAGTTCGAGGGCGACACCCTGGTGAACCGCATCGAGCTGAAGGGCAT
CGACTTCAAGGAGGACGGCAACATCCTGGGGCACAAGCTGGAGTACAACTACAACAGCCACAACGTCTAT
ATCATGGCCGACAAGCAGAAGAACGGCATCAAGGTGAACTTCAAGATCCGCCACAACATCGAGGACGGCA
GCGTGCAGCTCGCCGACCACTACCAGCAGAACACCCCCATCGGCGACGGCCCCGTGCTGCTGCCCGACAA
CCACTACCTGAGCACCCAGTCCGCCCTGAGCAAAGACCCCAACGAGAAGCGCGATCACATGGTCCTGCTG
GAGTTCGTGACCGCCGCCGGGATCACTCTCGGCATGGACGAGCTGTACAAGTCCGGACTCAGATCTCGAG
CTATGGCAGCGGAAACGCAGACACTGAACTTTGGGCCTGAATGGCTCCGAGCTCTGTCCAGTGGTGGGAG
TATTACATCCCCTCCTCTTTCTCCAGCATTGCCGAAGTATAAATTAGCAGATTATCGTTACGGCAGAGAA
GAAATGTTAGCACTTTTCCTTAAAGACAACAAGATACCTTCAGACCTTCTGGATAAAGAATTTCTGCCTA
TCCTCCAGGAGGAACCCCTTCCACCATTGGCTCTGGTACCCTTTACAGAAGAAGAACAGAGAAACTTTTC
CATGTCTGTAAATAGTGCTGCTGTCCTGCGATTGACAGGACGAGGAGGAGGAGGAACAGTGGTGGGGGCT
CCTAGAGGTCGAAGTTCTTCAAGAGGGCGAGGCAGAGGCAGAGGTGAATGTGGTTTCTACCAAAGAAGTT
TTGATGAAGTAGAGGGTGTTTTTGGTCGAGGAGGTGGCAGAGAAATGCATAGATCGCAGAGCTGGGAGGA
AAGGGGTGACAGACGTTTTGAAAAACCAGGACGAAAAGATGTAGGGAGACCAAATTTTGAGGAAGGTGGA
CCAACATCAGTAGGGAGAAAGCATGAATTTATACGCTCAGAAAGTGAAAATTGGCGCATCTTTAGAGAGG
AACAAAATGGAGAAGATGAAGATGGAGGTTGGCGACTAGCTGGATCAAGGAGGGATGGAGAGAGGTGGCG
ACCTCACAGTCCTGATGGCCCTCGTTCTGCAGGCTGGCGGGAACACATGGAACGACGTCGGAGGTTTGAG
TTTGATTTTCGAGATAGAGATGATGAACGGGGTTACCGAAGGGTTCGCTCTGGCAGTGGGAGCATAGATG
ATGACAGGGATAGCTTGCCCGAATGGTGCTTAGAGGATGCTGAAGAAGAAATGGGTACATTTGACTCATC
TGGAGCATTCCTTTCTCTAAAAAAAGTACAGAAAGAGCCTATTCCAGAAGAGCAGGAGATGGACTTCCGG
CCTGTGGACGAAGGGGAGGAGTGCTCTGACTCTGAGGGTAGCCATAATGAAGAGGCCAAAGAACCCGATA
AGACAAATAAGAAAGAAGGAGAGAAAACAGATAGAGTAGGAGTTGAAGCTAGTGAGGAAACTCCCCAGAC
CTCATCATCATCTGCTAGACCAGGTACTCCTTCAGACCATCAGTCTCAGGAAGCATCACAGTTTGAGAGG
AAAGATGAACCAAAAACTGAGCAAACGGAAAAAGCTGAAGAGGAGACTCGGATGGAAAATAGTCTACCAG
CCAAAGTGCCCAGCAGAGGGGATGAAATGGTTGCTGATGTCCAGCAGCCCCTGTCGCAGATTCCTTCAGA
TACAGCCTCTCCTCTTCTCATACTTCCACCTCCTGTTCCCAATCCTAGTCCTACTCTCCGGCCAGTTGAA
ACACCAGTTGTAGGTGCTCCTGGTATGGGCAGTGTTTCCACAGAACCTGATGATGAAGAAGGTCTCAAAC
ATTTGGAGCAGCAAGCTGAGAAAATGGTGGCTTATCTCCAAGACAGTGCACTAGATGATGAAAGATTGGC
ATCAAAACTGCAAGAGCACAGAGCTAAAGGAGTGTCGATTCCATTGATGCATGAAGCAATGCAGAAGTGG
TATTACAAAGATCCTCAGGGAGAAATTCAAGGTCCCTTCAATAATCAGGAGATGGCAGAATGGTTTCAGG
CGGGCTATTTTACTATGTCTTTATTGGTGAAGAGAGCGTGTGATGAAAGCTTCCAACCTCTTGGCGATAT
CATGAAAATGTGGGGAAGGGTTCCCTTTTCTCCAGGTCCAGCTCCCCCTCCTCATATGGGAGAGCTGGAC
CAGGAACGACTGACCAGGCAGCAAGAACTCACAGCCTTATACCAGATGCAGCACCTGCAGTACCAGCAGT
TTTTAATACAACAACAATATGCACAGGTTTTGGCCCAACAGCAGAAAGCAGCACTGTCTTCCCAGCAGCA
GCAGCAGTTGGCACTTCTTCTTCAACAGTTTCAGACCTTGAAGATGAGAATATCTGATCAGAACATCATT
CCCTCAGTAACTAGGTCTGTGTCCGTGCCAGATACTGGCTCTATCTGGGAGCTTCAGCCAACAGCTTCAC
AGCCTACAGTTTGGGAAGGTGGTAGTGTATGGGATCTTCCTCTGGACACCACGACACCAGGCCCTGCCCT
GGAACAGCTTCAGCAGCTAGAGAAGGCCAAAGCTGCAAAGCTAGAGCAAGAGAGAAGAGAGGCAGAAATG
AGGGCAAAACGGGAAGAGGAAGAGCGAAAGAGGCAGGAAGAACTCCGAAGACAACAGGAGGAAATTCTTC
GGCGACAGCAGGAAGAAGAAAGGAAAAGGCGAGAGGAAGAAGAACTTGCCCGAAGGAAACAGGAAGAGGC
TCTGCGTCGCCAGCGGGAGCAAGAAATTGCATTAAGGCGACAGCGAGAAGAGGAAGAAAGACAGCAGCAA
GAAGAAGCTCTTAGAAGACTGGAAGAGAGGAGAAGAGAAGAGGAAGAAAGGCGGAAGCAGGAAGAATTGT
TACGCAAACAGGAAGAGGAGGCTGCAAAATGGGCCCGGGAAGAAGAAGAAGCCCAGCGTCGATTAGAGGA
GAACCGGCTGCGGATGGAAGAGGAGGCAGCCAGACTCCGGCATGAGGAAGAAGAACGGAAGAGAAAGGAG
CTGGAGGTCCAGCGGCAGAAGGAGTTAATGCGCCAGAGGCAGCAGCAGCAAGAGGCTCTCCGGAGGTTGC
AGCAGCAGCAGCAGCAACAACAGCTGGCGCAGATGAAGCTTCCTTCTTCTTCAACGTGGGGCCAGCAGTC
CAATACAACAGCATGTCAGTCCCAGGCCACGCTGTCGTTGGCTGAAATCCAAAAACTAGAGGAAGAACGA
GAACGGCAGCTTCGAGAAGAGCAAAGGCGCCAGCAGAGGGAGTTGATGAAAGCTCTTCAGCAGCAGCAGC
AGCAGCAACAGCAGAAACTCTCAGGTTGGGGGAATGTCAGCAAACCTTCAGGTACCACGAAATCTCTTCT
GGAGATCCAGCAGGAAGAGGCCAGGCAAATGCAAAAGCAGCAGCAGCAGCAGCAGCAACACCAGCAACCA
AACAGAGCTCGTAACAATACGCATTCCAACCTGCACACCAGCATTGGGAATTCTGTTTGGGGCTCTATAA
ATACTGGTCCTCCTAACCAGTGGGCATCTGACCTAGTCAGTAGTATTTGGAGTAATGCTGACACTAAAAA
CTCCAACATGGGATTCTGGGATGATGCAGTGAAAGAGGTGGGACCTAGGAATTCAACAAATAAAAATAAA
AACAACGCCAGTCTCAGTAAATCTGTAGGTGTGTCTAACCGGCAGAATAAGAAAGTAGAAGAAGAAGAAA
AGTTGCTGAAGCTCTTTCAGGGAGTAAATAAAGCCCAAGATGGATTTACGCAGTGGTGTGAACAGATGCT
TCATGCCCTTAATACGGCAAATAACTTGGATGTTCCCACATTTGTTTCTTTCCTGAAAGAAGTAGAATCT
CCTTATGAGGTCCATGATTATATCAGGGCCTATTTAGGAGATACTTCTGAGGCCAAGGAGTTTGCCAAGC
AGTTCCTTGAGCGCCGTGCCAAACAGAAAGCCAACCAGCAGCGTCAGCAGCAGCAGCTGCCGCAGCAGCA
GCAGCAGCCGCCACAGCAGCCGCCACAGCAGCCACAACAGCAGGACTCTGTGTGGGGGATGAACCACAGT
ACACTCCATTCAGTATTTCAGACCAATCAAAGCAACAACCAACAATCCAATTTTGAGGCTGTGCAGAGTG
GCAAGAAGAAGAAAAAGCAGAAGATGGTCCGAGCAGATCCCAGTTTATTAGGATTTTCAGTCAATGCATC
ATCGGAGCGACTCAACATGGGTGAAATCGAGACGTTGGATGACTACTGAGGATCCACCGGATCTAGATAA
CTGATCATAATCAGCCATACCACATTTGTAGAGGTTTTACTTGCTTTAAAAAACCTCCCACACCTCCCCC
TGAACCTGAAACATAAAATGAATGCAATTGTTGTTGTTAACTTGTTTATTGCAGCTTATAATGGTTACAA
ATAAAGCAATAGCATCACAAATTTCACAAATAAAGCATTTTTTTCACTGCATTCTAGTTGTGGTTTGTCC
AAACTCATCAATGTATCTTAACGCGTAAATTGTAAGCGTTAATATTTTGTTAAAATTCGCGTTAAATTTT
TGTTAAATCAGCTCATTTTTTAACCAATAGGCCGAAATCGGCAAAATCCCTTATAAATCAAAAGAATAGA
CCGAGATAGGGT
[37 nt withheld, positions 5683-5719]
AAAGAACGTGGACTCCAACGTCAAAGG
[49 nt withheld, positions 5747-5795]
T
[91 nt withheld, positions 5797-5887]
G
[124 nt withheld, positions 5889-6012]
CAGGTGGCACTTTTCGGGGAAATGTGCGCGGAACCCCTATTTGTTTATTTTTCTAAATACATTCAAATAT
GTATCCGCTCATGAGACAATAACCCTGATAAATGCTTCAATAATATTGAAAAAGGAAGAGTCCTGAGGCG
GAAAGAACCAGCTGTGGAATGTGTGTCAGTTAGGGTGTGGAAAGTCCCCAGGCTCCCCAGCAGGCAGAAG
TATGCAAAGCATGCATCTCAATTAGTCAGCAACCAGGTGTGGAAAGTCCCCAGGCTCCCCAGCAGGCAGA
AGTATGCAAAGCATGCATCTCAATTAGTCAGCAACCATAGTCCCGCCCCTAACTCCGCCCATCCCGCCCC
TAACTCCGCCCAGTTCCGCCCATTCTCCGCCCCATGGCTGACTAATTTTTTTTATTTATGCAGAGGCCGA
GGCCGCCTCGGCCTCTGAGCTATTCCAGAAGTAGTGAGGAGGCTTTTTTGGAGGCCTAGGCTTTTGCAAA
GATCGATCAAGAGACAGGATGAGGATCGTTTCGCATGATTGAACAAGATGGATTGCACGCAGGTTCTCCG
GCCGCTTGGGTGGAGAGGCTATTCGGCTATGACTGGGCACAACAGACAATCGGCTGCTCTGATGCCGCCG
TGTTCCGGCTGTCAGCGCAGGGGCGCCCGGTTCTTTTTGTCAAGACCGACCTGTCCGGTGCCCTGAATGA
ACTGCAAGACGAGGCAGCGCGGCTATCGTGGCTGGCCACGACGGGCGTTCCTTGCGCAGCTGTGCTCGAC
GTTGTCACTGAAGCGGGAAGGGACTGGCTGCTATTGGGCGAAGTGCCGGGGCAGGATCTCCTGTCATCTC
ACCTTGCTCCTGCCGAGAAAGTATCCATCATGGCTGATGCAATGCGGCGGCTGCATACGCTTGATCCGGC
TACCTGCCCATTCGACCACCAAGCGAAACATCGCATCGAGCGAGCACGTACTCGGATGGAAGCCGGTCTT
GTCGATCAGGATGATCTGGACGAAGAGCATCAGGGGCTCGCGCCAGCCGAACTGTTCGCCAGGCTCAAGG
CGAGCATGCCCGACGGCGAGGATCTCGTCGTGACCCATGGCGATGCCTGCTTGCCGAATATCATGGTGGA
AAATGGCCGCTTTTCTGGATTCATCGACTGTGGCCGGCTGGGTGTGGCGGACCGCTATCAGGACATAGCG
TTGGCTACCCGTGATATTGCTGAAGAGCTTGGCGGCGAATGGGCTGACCGCTTCCTCGTGCTTTACGGTA
TCGCCGCTCCCGATTCGCAGCGCATCGCCTTCTATCGCCTTCTTGACGAGTTCTTCTGAGCGGGACTCTG
GGGTTCGAAATGACCGACCAAGCGACGCCCAACCTGCCATCACGAGATTTCGATTCCACCGCCGCCTTCT
ATGAAAGGTTGGGCTTCGGAATCGTTTTCCGGGACGCCGGCTGGATGATCCTCCAGCGCGGGGATCTCAT
GCTGGAGTTCTTCGCCCACCCTAGGGGGAGGCTAACTGAAACACGGAAGGAGACAATACCGGAAGGAACC
CGCGCTATGACGGCAATAAAAAGACAGAATAAAACGCACGGTGTTGGGTCGTTTGTTCATAAACGCGGGG
TTCGGTCCCAGGGCTGGCACTCTGTCGATACCCCACCGAGACCCCATTGGGGCCAATACGCCCGCGTTTC
TTCCTTTTCCCCACCCCACCCCCCAAGTTCGGGTGAAGGCCCAGGGCTCGCAGCCAACGTCGGGGCGGCA
GGCCCTGCCATAGCCTCAGGTTACTCATATATACTTTAGATTGATTTAAAACTTCATTTTTAATTTAAAA
GGATCTAGGTGAAGATCCTTTTTGATAATCTCATGACCAAAATCCCTTAACGTGAGTTTTCGTTCCACTG
AGCGTCAGACCCCGTAGAAAAGATCAAAGGATCTTCTTGAGATCCTTTTTTTCTGCGCGTAATCTGCTGC
TTGCAAACAAAAAAACCACCGCTACCAGCGGTGGTTTGTTTGCCGGATCAAGAGCTACCAACTCTTTTTC
CGAAGGTAACTGGCTTCAGCAGAGCGCAGATACCAAATACTGTTCTTCTAGTGTAGCCGTAGTTAGGCCA
CCACTTCAAGAACTCTGTAGCACCGCCTACATACCTCGCTCTGCTAATCCTGTTACCAGTGGCTGCTGCC
AGTGGCGATAAGTCGTGTCTTACCGGGTTGGACTCAAGACGATAGTTACCGGATAAGGCGCAGCGGTCGG
GCTGAACGGGGGGTTCGTGCACACAGCCCAGCTTGGAGCGAACGACCTACACCGAACTGAGATACCTACA
GCGTGAGCTATGAGAAAGCGCCACGCTTCCCGAAGGGAGAAAGGCGGACAGGTATCCGGTAAGCGGCAGG
GTCGGAACAGGAGAGCGCACGAGGGAGCTTCCAGGGGGAAACGCCTGGTATCTTTATAGTCCTGTCGGGT
TTCGCCACCTCTGACTTGAGCGTCGATTTTTGTGATGCTCGTCAGGGGGGCGGAGCCTATGGAAAAACGC
CAGCAACGCGGCCTTTTTACGGTTCCTGGCCTTTTGCTGGCCTTTTGCTCACATGTTCTTTCCTGCGTTA
TCCCCTGATTCTGTGGATAACCGTATTACCGCCATGCAT
